Addgene plasmid #108508: vsv-Incenp 1-58-GFP
Purpose: expression of vsv-INCENP 1-58-EGFP
Depositing lab: Susanne Lens. Depositing organization: University Medical Centre Utrecht. Publication: Inter-domain Cooperation in INCENP Promotes Aurora B Relocation from Centromeres to Microtubules. van der Horst A, Vromans MJ, Bouwman K, van der Waal MS, Hadders MA, Lens SM. Cell Rep. 2015 Jul 21;12(3):380-7. doi: 10.1016/j.celrep.2015.06.038. Epub 2015 Jul 9. PubMed 26166576.
Backbone
  Vector backbone: pEGFP-N2
  Backbone size w/o insert (bp): 4700
  Vector type: Mammalian Expression
Growth in bacteria
  Bacterial resistance: Kanamycin, 50 μg/mL
  Growth temperature: 37°C
  Growth strain: DH5alpha
  Copy number: High Copy
Gene/Insert
  Gene/Insert name: CEN-Box of INCENP
  Species: H. sapiens (human)
  Insert size (bp): 174
  Mutation: only CEN box of INCENP
  Entrez Gene: INCENP
  Promoter: CMV
  Tag / fusion protein: VSV (N terminal on insert); EGFP (C terminal on insert)
  Cloning method: Restriction Enzyme; 5′ cloning site BamH1 (destroyed during cloning); 3′ cloning site Xho1 (destroyed during cloning)
Terms and licenses: Academic/Nonprofit Terms; Industry Terms: Not Available to Industry
How to cite: vsv-Incenp 1-58-GFP was a gift from Susanne Lens (Addgene plasmid # 108508 ; http://n2t.net/addgene:108508 ; RRID:Addgene_108508)
