[The description below was written by a language model from this plasmid's Addgene catalogue record and pLannotate feature annotations shown in this document.]
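Description:
vsv-Incenp 1-58-GFP is a mammalian expression plasmid built on the pEGFP-N2 backbone, giving a sequenced construct of about 4.9 kb. It is maintained in E. coli through a high-copy ColE1/pUC-type origin and selected with kanamycin. The resistance gene is the Tn5 aminoglycoside phosphotransferase (NeoR/KanR). This gene sits behind tandem bacterial (bla-type) and SV40 early promoters and is followed by an HSV TK polyadenylation signal. The same cassette can therefore confer G418 resistance in mammalian cells. An f1 origin is also present. The short ble, SV40 large T antigen and bGH poly(A) fragments in the annotation appear to be backbone remnants or partial matches rather than functional elements.

The payload is driven by the human CMV immediate-early enhancer and promoter. It encodes only the N-terminal CEN box of human INCENP (residues 1–58, a 174 bp insert). The catalogue lists an N-terminal VSV epitope tag, which the feature table does not annotate separately, and the insert is fused at its C terminus to EGFP. Transcription ends at the SV40 poly(A) signal. The insert was placed in the multiple cloning site by restriction cloning, and both the BamHI and XhoI junction sites were destroyed.

INCENP is the scaffold of the chromosomal passenger complex. Its N-terminal region associates with survivin and borealin to tether the complex to the inner centromere, while the Aurora B-binding C terminus is absent from this construct. The plasmid therefore expresses an isolated, fluorescently labelled centromere-targeting module. It suits localisation imaging and VSV- or GFP-based detection in studies of how INCENP domains govern passenger complex positioning during mitosis.
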