Features (pLannotate 1.2.2; 16 found; start..end, strand, type, name):
     61..364     +  enhancer       CMV enhancer: human cytomegalovirus immediate early enhancer
    365..568     +  promoter       CMV promoter: human cytomegalovirus (CMV) immediate early promoter
    591..613     +  misc_feature   MCS (fragment): multiple cloning site
    669..860     +  CDS            INCENP (fragment): INCE_HUMAN - Experimental evidence at protein level: Swiss-Prot protein existence level 1. Component of the chromosomal passenger complex (CPC), a complex that acts as a key regulator of mitosis. The CPC complex has essential functions at the centromere in ensuring correct chromosome alignment and segregation and is required for chromatin-induced microtubule stabilization and spindle assembly. Acts as a scaffold regulating CPC localization and activity. The C-terminus associates with AURKB or AURKC, the N-terminus associated with BIRC5/survivin and CDCA8/borealin tethers the CPC to the inner c
    848..873     +  misc_feature   MCS (fragment): multiple cloning site
    891..1610    +  CDS            EGFP: the original enhanced GFP (Yang et al., 1996) mammalian codon-optimized
   1627..1710    +  CDS            large T antigen (fragment): large T antigen from SV40 (simian virus 40)
   1733..1854    +  polyA_signal   SV40 poly(A) signal: SV40 polyadenylation signal
   1888..2316    -  rep_origin     f1 ori (sequence partly withheld): f1 bacteriophage origin of replication; arrow indicates direction of (+) strand synthesis
   2343..2447    +  promoter       AmpR promoter: bla
   2449..2806    +  promoter       SV40 promoter: SV40 enhancer and early promoter
   2841..3635    +  CDS            NeoR/KanR: aminoglycoside phosphotransferase from Tn5; aph(3')-II (or nptII); confers resistance to neomycin, kanamycin, and G418 (Geneticin®)
   3656..3808    +  CDS            ble (fragment): BLE_KLEPN - Experimental evidence at protein level: Swiss-Prot protein existence level 1. Binding protein with a strong affinity to the bleomycin family of antibiotics. Binds to CL990; an antimitotic-antibiotic compound. From Klebsiella pneumoniae.
   3867..3914    +  polyA_signal   HSV TK poly(A) signal: herpes simplex virus thymidine kinase polyadenylation signal (Cole and Stacy, 1985)
   4005..4021    -  polyA_signal   bGH poly(A) signal (fragment): bovine growth hormone polyadenylation signal
   4243..4831    +  rep_origin     ori: high-copy-number ColE1/pMB1/pBR322/pUC origin of replication
>Addgene plasmid #108508 | vsv-Incenp 1-58-GFP | addgene full sequence | sequence record 208127 | Addgene NGS Result
TAGTTATTAATAGTAATCAATTACGGGGTCATTAGTTCATAGCCCATATATGGAGTTCCGCGTTACATAA
CTTACGGTAAATGGCCCGCCTGGCTGACCGCCCAACGACCCCCGCCCATTGACGTCAATAATGACGTATG
TTCCCATAGTAACGCCAATAGGGACTTTCCATTGACGTCAATGGGTGGAGTATTTACGGTAAACTGCCCA
CTTGGCAGTACATCAAGTGTATCATATGCCAAGTACGCCCCCTATTGACGTCAATGACGGTAAATGGCCC
GCCTGGCATTATGCCCAGTACATGACCTTATGGGACTTTCCTACTTGGCAGTACATCTACGTATTAGTCA
TCGCTATTACCATGGTGATGCGGTTTTGGCAGTACATCAATGGGCGTGGATAGCGGTTTGACTCACGGGG
ATTTCCAAGTCTCCACCCCATTGACGTCAATGGGAGTTTGTTTTGGCACCAAAATCAACGGGACTTTCCA
AAATGTCGTAACAACTCCGCCCCATTGACGCAAATGGGCGGTAGGCGTGTACGGTGGGAGGTCTATATAA
GCAGAGCTGGTTTAGTGAACCGTCAGATCCGCTAGCGCTACCGGACTCAGATCCGCCACCATGTACACCG
ACATCGAGATGAACCGGTTGGGCAAGGAATTCTGCAGAGGGACGACGGCCCCAGGGCCCATTCACCTGCT
GGAGCTCTGTGACCAGAAGCTCATGGAGTTTCTCTGCAACATGGATAATAAGGACTTGGTGTGGCTTGAG
GAGATCCAAGAGGAGGCCGAGCGCATGTTCACCAGAGAATTCAGCAAAGAGCCAGAGCTGATGCCCAAAG
CGGCCGCTCGACGGTACCGCGGGCCCGGGATCCACCGGCCGGTCGCCACCATGGTGAGCAAGGGCGAGGA
GCTGTTCACCGGGGTGGTGCCCATCCTGGTCGAGCTGGACGGCGACGTAAACGGCCACAAGTTCAGCGTG
TCCGGCGAGGGCGAGGGCGATGCCACCTACGGCAAGCTGACCCTGAAGTTCATCTGCACCACCGGCAAGC
TGCCCGTGCCCTGGCCCACCCTCGTGACCACCCTGACCTACGGCGTGCAGTGCTTCAGCCGCTACCCCGA
CCACATGAAGCAGCACGACTTCTTCAAGTCCGCCATGCCCGAAGGCTACGTCCAGGAGCGCACCATCTTC
TTCAAGGACGACGGCAACTACAAGACCCGCGCCGAGGTGAAGTTCGAGGGCGACACCCTGGTGAACCGCA
TCGAGCTGAAGGGCATCGACTTCAAGGAGGACGGCAACATCCTGGGGCACAAGCTGGAGTACAACTACAA
CAGCCACAACGTCTATATCATGGCCGACAAGCAGAAGAACGGCATCAAGGTGAACTTCAAGATCCGCCAC
AACATCGAGGACGGCAGCGTGCAGCTCGCCGACCACTACCAGCAGAACACCCCCATCGGCGACGGCCCCG
TGCTGCTGCCCGACAACCACTACCTGAGCACCCAGTCCGCCCTGAGCAAAGACCCCAACGAGAAGCGCGA
TCACATGGTCCTGCTGGAGTTCGTGACCGCCGCCGGGATCACTCTCGGCATGGACGAGCTGTACAAGTAA
AGCGGCCGCGACTCTAGATCATAATCAGCCATACCACATTTGTAGAGGTTTTACTTGCTTTAAAAAACCT
CCCACACCTCCCCCTGAACCTGAAACATAAAATGAATGCAATTGTTGTTGTTAACTTGTTTATTGCAGCT
TATAATGGTTACAAATAAAGCAATAGCATCACAAATTTCACAAATAAAGCATTTTTTTCACTGCATTCTA
GTTGTGGTTTGTCCAAACTCATCAATGTATCTTAAGGCGTAAATTGTAAGCGTTAATATTTTGTTAAAAT
TCGCGTTAAATTTTTGTTAAATCAGCTCATTTTTTAACCAATAGGCCGAAATCGGCAAAATCCCTTATAA
ATCAAAAGAATAGACCGAGATAGGGT
[37 nt withheld, positions 1987-2023]
AAAGAACGTGGACTCCAACGTCAAAGG
[49 nt withheld, positions 2051-2099]
T
[91 nt withheld, positions 2101-2191]
G
[124 nt withheld, positions 2193-2316]
CAGGTGGCACTTTTCGGGGAAATGTGCGCGGAACCCCTATTTGTTTATTTTTCTAAATACATTCAAATAT
GTATCCGCTCATGAGACAATAACCCTGATAAATGCTTCAATAATATTGAAAAAGGAAGAGTCCTGAGGCG
GAAAGAACCAGCTGTGGAATGTGTGTCAGTTAGGGTGTGGAAAGTCCCCAGGCTCCCCAGCAGGCAGAAG
TATGCAAAGCATGCATCTCAATTAGTCAGCAACCAGGTGTGGAAAGTCCCCAGGCTCCCCAGCAGGCAGA
AGTATGCAAAGCATGCATCTCAATTAGTCAGCAACCATAGTCCCGCCCCTAACTCCGCCCATCCCGCCCC
TAACTCCGCCCAGTTCCGCCCATTCTCCGCCCCATGGCTGACTAATTTTTTTTATTTATGCAGAGGCCGA
GGCCGCCTCGGCCTCTGAGCTATTCCAGAAGTAGTGAGGAGGCTTTTTTGGAGGCCTAGGCTTTTGCAAA
GATCGATCAAGAGACAGGATGAGGATCGTTTCGCATGATTGAACAAGATGGATTGCACGCAGGTTCTCCG
GCCGCTTGGGTGGAGAGGCTATTCGGCTATGACTGGGCACAACAGACAATCGGCTGCTCTGATGCCGCCG
TGTTCCGGCTGTCAGCGCAGGGGCGCCCGGTTCTTTTTGTCAAGACCGACCTGTCCGGTGCCCTGAATGA
ACTGCAAGACGAGGCAGCGCGGCTATCGTGGCTGGCCACGACGGGCGTTCCTTGCGCAGCTGTGCTCGAC
GTTGTCACTGAAGCGGGAAGGGACTGGCTGCTATTGGGCGAAGTGCCGGGGCAGGATCTCCTGTCATCTC
ACCTTGCTCCTGCCGAGAAAGTATCCATCATGGCTGATGCAATGCGGCGGCTGCATACGCTTGATCCGGC
TACCTGCCCATTCGACCACCAAGCGAAACATCGCATCGAGCGAGCACGTACTCGGATGGAAGCCGGTCTT
GTCGATCAGGATGATCTGGACGAAGAGCATCAGGGGCTCGCGCCAGCCGAACTGTTCGCCAGGCTCAAGG
CGAGCATGCCCGACGGCGAGGATCTCGTCGTGACCCATGGCGATGCCTGCTTGCCGAATATCATGGTGGA
AAATGGCCGCTTTTCTGGATTCATCGACTGTGGCCGGCTGGGTGTGGCGGACCGCTATCAGGACATAGCG
TTGGCTACCCGTGATATTGCTGAAGAGCTTGGCGGCGAATGGGCTGACCGCTTCCTCGTGCTTTACGGTA
TCGCCGCTCCCGATTCGCAGCGCATCGCCTTCTATCGCCTTCTTGACGAGTTCTTCTGAGCGGGACTCTG
GGGTTCGAAATGACCGACCAAGCGACGCCCAACCTGCCATCACGAGATTTCGATTCCACCGCCGCCTTCT
ATGAAAGGTTGGGCTTCGGAATCGTTTTCCGGGACGCCGGCTGGATGATCCTCCAGCGCGGGGATCTCAT
GCTGGAGTTCTTCGCCCACCCTAGGGGGAGGCTAACTGAAACACGGAAGGAGACAATACCGGAAGGAACC
CGCGCTATGACGGCAATAAAAAGACAGAATAAAACGCACGGTGTTGGGTCGTTTGTTCATAAACGCGGGG
TTCGGTCCCAGGGCTGGCACTCTGTCGATACCCCACCGAGACCCCATTGGGGCCAATACGCCCGCGTTTC
TTCCTTTTCCCCACCCCACCCCCCAAGTTCGGGTGAAGGCCCAGGGCTCGCAGCCAACGTCGGGGCGGCA
GGCCCTGCCATAGCCTCAGGTTACTCATATATACTTTAGATTGATTTAAAACTTCATTTTTAATTTAAAA
GGATCTAGGTGAAGATCCTTTTTGATAATCTCATGACCAAAATCCCTTAACGTGAGTTTTCGTTCCACTG
AGCGTCAGACCCCGTAGAAAAGATCAAAGGATCTTCTTGAGATCCTTTTTTTCTGCGCGTAATCTGCTGC
TTGCAAACAAAAAAACCACCGCTACCAGCGGTGGTTTGTTTGCCGGATCAAGAGCTACCAACTCTTTTTC
CGAAGGTAACTGGCTTCAGCAGAGCGCAGATACCAAATACTGTTCTTCTAGTGTAGCCGTAGTTAGGCCA
CCACTTCAAGAACTCTGTAGCACCGCCTACATACCTCGCTCTGCTAATCCTGTTACCAGTGGCTGCTGCC
AGTGGCGATAAGTCGTGTCTTACCGGGTTGGACTCAAGACGATAGTTACCGGATAAGGCGCAGCGGTCGG
GCTGAACGGGGGGTTCGTGCACACAGCCCAGCTTGGAGCGAACGACCTACACCGAACTGAGATACCTACA
GCGTGAGCTATGAGAAAGCGCCACGCTTCCCGAAGGGAGAAAGGCGGACAGGTATCCGGTAAGCGGCAGG
GTCGGAACAGGAGAGCGCACGAGGGAGCTTCCAGGGGGAAACGCCTGGTATCTTTATAGTCCTGTCGGGT
TTCGCCACCTCTGACTTGAGCGTCGATTTTTGTGATGCTCGTCAGGGGGGCGGAGCCTATGGAAAAACGC
CAGCAACGCGGCCTTTTTACGGTTCCTGGCCTTTTGCTGGCCTTTTGCTCACATGTTCTTTCCTGCGTTA
TCCCCTGATTCTGTGGATAACCGTATTACCGCCATGCAT
